>Addgene plasmid #226572 | siRNA-resistant SigmaR1-mNeonGreen R119A | addgene full sequence | sequence record 451929 | Addgene NGS Result
GGTAAGTCTTCTTCGACCTGCACCAGTCCGCAGCGGTCAGCGAGTTGGTCATCACAGGACCGTCAGCAGG
GAAACCAGTCCCCTTCACCTGGGCCTCTCCTTTGATGTGGCTTCCCTCGTAGGTGTAGCGGTAGTTAACA
GTAAGGGAGGCACCATCTTCAAACTGCATTGTGCGATGGACTTGGTAGCCGGAGCCATCTACCATGGCGG
CCTGGAAAGGCGACATCCCGTCAGGGTAGGGCAGGTACTGATGGAAGCCATACCCGATATGAGGGACCAG
AATCCAGGGGGAGAACTGGAGGTCACCCTTGGTGGACTTCAGGTTTAACTCCTCATAACCATCATTTGGA
TTGCCGGTGCCCTGACCCACCATGTCAAAGTCCACACCGTTGATGGAGCCAAAGATGTGTAACTCATGTG
TCGCTGGGAGAGAGGCCATGTTATCCTCCTCGCCCTTGCTCACCATGGTGGCGACCGGTGGATCCCGGGC
CCGCGGTACCCTAGGGTCCTGGCCAAAGAGGTATGTCGTCAATTCCAAGCGGAGGCCCCGAGCATAGGAG
CGAAGAGTATAGAAGAGGGTGAGGAAGTCCTGGGTGCTGAAGACAGTGTCGGCCAGCGCGAAGGCCAGGG
TGGATGGGATGACGCCCCGGCCGTACTCGACCATCCAAGTATTGGGCCCCCACTCCACAGCTGTTGCCTC
ACCAGGCCCGTGTACTACCGTCTCCCCTGGGTAGAAGACCTCACTTTTGGTGGTGCCCTCTCTCCACTGG
TGGAAGGTGCCAGAGATGATGGTATCCGAGATCTCAGCCCAGTAAGCCCCCGAGTGGCCGCGGGAGCCCA
AGGCGGTGCCGAAGAGCAGCACATACTCGGACAGCGAGGCGTGCAGAAGGCACATGGCGCCCATCCATCC
ACCAGCGTTGACGAACACCCACTGCAGCTCCTCGTCGGGCAGCACGTGGCCTGGGTGCAGCCGCCGCAGC
TCCACGATCAGTCTGCTAAATGCGAGTTCGTGGTCCAGCCCAGCGTACTGCCGCGCCAACTGCGCTATCT
CTTCGCGCTGGAAGACGAAGCTCTGCGTACCCAGCCAGAGCCAGACGACCTGGGTCAGCACCGCTGCGAC
AGCCAGGAGCAGCGCGGCCCACGCCCACCGCCGGCCCACGGCCCACTGCATCTCGAGATCTGAGTCCGGT
AGCGCTAGCGGATCTGACGGTTCACTAAACCAGCTCTGCTTATATAGACCTCCCACCGTACACGCCTACC
GCCCATTTGCGTCAATGGGGCGGAGTTGTTACGACATTTTGGAAAGTCCCGTTGATTTTGGTGCCAAAAC
AAACTCCCATTGACGTCAATGGGGTGGAGACTTGGAAATCCCCGTGAGTCAAACCGCTATCCACGCCCAT
TGATGTACTGCCAAAACCGCATCACCATGGTAATAGCGATGACTAATACGTAGATGTACTGCCAAGTAGG
AAAGTCCCATAAGGTCATGTACTGGGCATAATGCCAGGCGGGCCATTTACCGTCATTGACGTCAATAGGG
GGCGTACTTGGCATATGATACACTTGATGTACTGCCAAGTGGGCAGTTTACCGTAAATACTCCACCCATT
GACGTCAATGGAAAGTCCCTATTGGCGTTACTATGGGAACATACGTCATTATTGACGTCAATGGGCGGGG
GTCGTTGGGCGGTCAGCCAGGCGGGCCATTTACCGTAAGTTATGTAACGCGGAACTCCATATATGGGCTA
TGAACTAATGACCCCGTAATTGATTACTATTAATAACTAATGCATGGCGGTAATACGGTTATCCACAGAA
TCAGGGGATAACGCAGGAAAGAACATGTGAGCAAAAGGCCAGCAAAAGGCCAGGAACCGTAAAAAGGCCG
CGTTGCTGGCGTTTTTCCATAGGCTCCGCCCCCCTGACGAGCATCACAAAAATCGACGCTCAAGTCAGAG
GTGGCGAAACCCGACAGGACTATAAAGATACCAGGCGTTTCCCCCTGGAAGCTCCCTCGTGCGCTCTCCT
GTTCCGACCCTGCCGCTTACCGGATACCTGTCCGCCTTTCTCCCTTCGGGAAGCGTGGCGCTTTCTCATA
GCTCACGCTGTAGGTATCTCAGTTCGGTGTAGGTCGTTCGCTCCAAGCTGGGCTGTGTGCACGAACCCCC
CGTTCAGCCCGACCGCTGCGCCTTATCCGGTAACTATCGTCTTGAGTCCAACCCGGTAAGACACGACTTA
TCGCCACTGGCAGCAGCCACTGGTAACAGGATTAGCAGAGCGAGGTATGTAGGCGGTGCTACAGAGTTCT
TGAAGTGGTGGCCTAACTACGGCTACACTAGAAGAACAGTATTTGGTATCTGCGCTCTGCTGAAGCCAGT
TACCTTCGGAAAAAGAGTTGGTAGCTCTTGATCCGGCAAACAAACCACCGCTGGTAGCGGTGGTTTTTTT
GTTTGCAAGCAGCAGATTACGCGCAGAAAAAAAGGATCTCAAGAAGATCCTTTGATCTTTTCTACGGGGT
CTGACGCTCAGTGGAACGAAAACTCACGTTAAGGGATTTTGGTCATGAGATTATCAAAAAGGATCTTCAC
CTAGATCCTTTTAAATTAAAAATGAAGTTTTAAATCAATCTAAAGTATATATGAGTAACCTGAGGCTATG
GCAGGGCCTGCCGCCCCGACGTTGGCTGCGAGCCCTGGGCCTTCACCCGAACTTGGGGGGTGGGGTGGGG
AAAAGGAAGAAACGCGGGCGTATTGGCCCCAATGGGGTCTCGGTGGGGTATCGACAGAGTGCCAGCCCTG
GGACCGAACCCCGCGTTTATGAACAAACGACCCAACACCGTGCGTTTTATTCTGTCTTTTTATTGCCGTC
ATAGCGCGGGTTCCTTCCGGTATTGTCTCCTTCCGTGTTTCAGTTAGCCTCCCCCTAGGGTGGGCGAAGA
ACTCCAGCATGAGATCCCCGCGCTGGAGGATCATCCAGCCGGCGTCCCGGAAAACGATTCCGAAGCCCAA
CCTTTCATAGAAGGCGGCGGTGGAATCGAAATCTCGTGATGGCAGGTTGGGCGTCGCTTGGTCGGTCATT
TCGAACCCCAGAGTCCCGCTCAGAAGAACTCGTCAAGAAGGCGATAGAAGGCGATGCGCTGCGAATCGGG
AGCGGCGATACCGTAAAGCACGAGGAAGCGGTCAGCCCATTCGCCGCCAAGCTCTTCAGCAATATCACGG
GTAGCCAACGCTATGTCCTGATAGCGGTCCGCCACACCCAGCCGGCCACAGTCGATGAATCCAGAAAAGC
GGCCATTTTCCACCATGATATTCGGCAAGCAGGCATCGCCATGGGTCACGACGAGATCCTCGCCGTCGGG
CATGCTCGCCTTGAGCCTGGCGAACAGTTCGGCTGGCGCGAGCCCCTGATGCTCTTCGTCCAGATCATCC
TGATCGACAAGACCGGCTTCCATCCGAGTACGTGCTCGCTCGATGCGATGTTTCGCTTGGTGGTCGAATG
GGCAGGTAGCCGGATCAAGCGTATGCAGCCGCCGCATTGCATCAGCCATGATGGATACTTTCTCGGCAGG
AGCAAGGTGAGATGACAGGAGATCCTGCCCCGGCACTTCGCCCAATAGCAGCCAGTCCCTTCCCGCTTCA
GTGACAACGTCGAGCACAGCTGCGCAAGGAACGCCCGTCGTGGCCAGCCACGATAGCCGCGCTGCCTCGT
CTTGCAGTTCATTCAGGGCACCGGACAGGTCGGTCTTGACAAAAAGAACCGGGCGCCCCTGCGCTGACAG
CCGGAACACGGCGGCATCAGAGCAGCCGATTGTCTGTTGTGCCCAGTCATAGCCGAATAGCCTCTCCACC
CAAGCGGCCGGAGAACCTGCGTGCAATCCATCTTGTTCAATCATGCGAAACGATCCTCATCCTGTCTCTT
GATCGATCTTTGCAAAAGCCTAGGCCTCCAAAAAAGCCTCCTCACTACTTCTGGAATAGCTCAGAGGCCG
AGGCGGCCTCGGCCTCTGCATAAATAAAAAAAATTAGTCAGCCATGGGGCGGAGAATGGGCGGAACTGGG
CGGAGTTAGGGGCGGGATGGGCGGAGTTAGGGGCGGGACTATGGTTGCTGACTAATTGAGATGCATGCTT
TGCATACTTCTGCCTGCTGGGGAGCCTGGGGACTTTCCACACCCTAACTGACACACATTCCACAGCTGGT
TCTTTCCGCCTCAGGACTCTTCCTTTTTCAATATTATTGAAGCATTTATCAGGGTTATTGTCTCATGAGC
GGATACATATTTGAATGTATTTAGAAAAATAAACAAATAGGGGTTCCGCGCACATTTCCCCGAAAAGTGC
CACCTG
[124 nt withheld, positions 4347-4470]
C
[91 nt withheld, positions 4472-4562]
A
[49 nt withheld, positions 4564-4612]
CCTTTGACGTTGGAGTCCACGTTCTTT
[37 nt withheld, positions 4640-4676]
ACCCTATCTCGGTCTATTCTTTTGATTTATAAGGGATTTTGCCGATTTCGGCCTATTGGTTAAAAAATGA
GCTGATTTAACAAAAATTTAACGCGAATTTTAACAAAATATTAACGCTTACAATTTACGCCTTAAGATAC
ATTGATGAGTTTGGACAAACCACAACTAGAATGCAGTGAAAAAAATGCTTTATTTGTGAAATTTGTGATG
CTATTGCTTTATTTGTAACCATTATAAGCTGCAATAAACAAGTTAACAACAACAATTGCATTCATTTTAT
GTTTCAGGTTCAGGGGGAGGTGTGGGAGGTTTTTTAAAGCAAGTAAAACCTCTACAAATGTGGTATGGCT
GATTATGATCTAGAGTCGCGGCCGCTTACTTGTACAGCTCGTCCATGCCCATCACATCGGTAAAGGCCTT
TTGCCACTCCTTGAAGTTGAGCTCGGTCTTGGAGTGCTTGAGCTCCGTCTTACGGAACACGTACATCGGC
TGGTTCTTCAGATAGTTAGCCGCCATTGGCTTGGCAAAGGTGTAGGTGGTCCGCGCAGTGCTCCGGTAGC
GCTTGCCATTTCCAGTGGTGTAACTCCACTTAAAGGTACTGATGATGGTTTTGTCGTTGG
Features (pLannotate 1.2.2; 16 found; start..end, strand, type, name):
    474..500     -  misc_feature   MCS (fragment): multiple cloning site
    503..1171    -  CDS            SIGMAR1: SGMR1_HUMAN - Also known as OPRS1, SRBP. Experimental evidence at protein level: Swiss-Prot protein existence level 1. Functions in lipid transport from the endoplasmic reticulum and is involved in a wide array of cellular functions probably through regulation of the biogenesis of lipid microdomains at the plasma membrane. Involved in the regulation of different receptors it plays a role in BDNF signaling and EGF signaling. Also regulates ion channels like the potassium channel and could modulate neurotransmitter release. Plays a role in calcium signaling through modulation together with ANK2
   1172..1199    -  misc_feature   MCS (fragment): multiple cloning site
   1222..1425    -  promoter       CMV promoter: human cytomegalovirus (CMV) immediate early promoter
   1426..1729    -  enhancer       CMV enhancer: human cytomegalovirus immediate early enhancer
   1904..2492    -  rep_origin     ori: high-copy-number ColE1/pMB1/pBR322/pUC origin of replication
   2714..2730    +  polyA_signal   bGH poly(A) signal (fragment): bovine growth hormone polyadenylation signal
   2821..2868    -  polyA_signal   HSV TK poly(A) signal: herpes simplex virus thymidine kinase polyadenylation signal (Cole and Stacy, 1985)
   2927..3079    -  CDS            ble (fragment): BLE_KLEPN - Experimental evidence at protein level: Swiss-Prot protein existence level 1. Binding protein with a strong affinity to the bleomycin family of antibiotics. Binds to CL990; an antimitotic-antibiotic compound. From Klebsiella pneumoniae.
   3100..3894    -  CDS            NeoR/KanR: aminoglycoside phosphotransferase from Tn5; aph(3')-II (or nptII); confers resistance to neomycin, kanamycin, and G418 (Geneticin®)
   3937..4147    -  promoter       SV40 promoter: SV40 early promoter
   4216..4320    -  promoter       AmpR promoter: bla
   4347..4775    +  rep_origin     f1 ori (sequence partly withheld): f1 bacteriophage origin of replication; arrow indicates direction of (+) strand synthesis
   4809..4930    -  polyA_signal   SV40 poly(A) signal: SV40 polyadenylation signal
   4953..5036    -  CDS            large T antigen (fragment): large T antigen from SV40 (simian virus 40)
   5055..466     -  CDS            mNeonGreen (across the origin): mNeonGreen is a basic (constitutively fluorescent) green/yellow fluorescent protein published in 2013, derived from Branchiostoma lanceolatum. It is reported to be a very rapidly-maturing monomer with moderate acid sensitivity.
