[The description below was written by a language model from this plasmid's Addgene catalogue record and pLannotate feature annotations shown in this document.]
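Description:
siRNA-resistant SigmaR1-mNeonGreen R119A is a mammalian expression plasmid of about 5.3 kb built on the mNeonGreen-N1 backbone, an N1-style vector in which a gene is cloned upstream of, and in frame with, a fluorescent protein. It is propagated in E. coli through a high-copy ColE1/pUC-type origin and selected with kanamycin. The resistance gene is the Tn5 aminoglycoside phosphotransferase (NeoR/KanR). It sits downstream of both a bacterial (bla-type) promoter and the SV40 early promoter and is terminated by the HSV TK polyadenylation signal, so it could also support G418 selection in mammalian cells. An f1 origin is also present. The small annotated fragments of ble, the bGH poly(A) signal and SV40 large T antigen appear to be backbone remnants rather than functional units.

The payload is the human SIGMAR1 (Sigma-1 receptor) coding sequence, driven by the CMV immediate-early enhancer and promoter and flanked by remnants of the multiple cloning site. It is fused at its C terminus to mNeonGreen, a bright, rapidly maturing monomeric green/yellow fluorescent protein, and the transcript ends at the SV40 poly(A) signal. The receptor carries an R119A substitution. It is also described as siRNA-resistant, which generally means silent changes in the siRNA target site, although the record does not specify these changes.

This design suits knockdown-and-rescue experiments. Endogenous SigmaR1 is depleted by siRNA while the tagged mutant is expressed, so its localisation and function can be followed by fluorescence microscopy. The associated publication concerns SigmaR1's role in shaping rough endoplasmic reticulum membrane sheets. The record does not state what functional effect R119A has.
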