Addgene plasmid #226572: siRNA-resistant SigmaR1-mNeonGreen R119A
Purpose: Encodes mutant siRNA resistant SigmaR1 protein (substitution) labeled with mNeonGreen
Depositing lab: Gia Voeltz. Depositing organization: University of Colorado, Boulder. Publication: SigmaR1 shapes rough endoplasmic reticulum membrane sheets. Sawyer EM, Jensen LE, Meehl JB, Larsen KP, Petito DA, Hurley JH, Voeltz GK. Dev Cell. 2024 Jul 2:S1534-5807(24)00382-4. doi: 10.1016/j.devcel.2024.06.005. PubMed 38971154.
Backbone
  Vector backbone: mNeonGreen-N1
  Vector type: Mammalian Expression
Growth in bacteria
  Bacterial resistance: Kanamycin, 50 μg/mL
  Growth temperature: 37°C
  Growth strain: DH5alpha
  Copy number: High Copy
Gene/Insert
  Gene/Insert name: SigmaR1 (Sigma-1 Receptor)
  Species: H. sapiens (human)
  Mutation: R119A
  Entrez Gene: SIGMAR1 (a.k.a. ALS16, DSMA2, OPRS1, SIG-1R, SR-BP, SR-BP1, SRBP, hSigmaR1, sigma1R)
  Tag / fusion protein: mNeonGreen (C terminal on insert)
  Cloning method: Restriction Enzyme; 5′ cloning site Unknown (unknown if destroyed)
Terms and licenses: Academic/Nonprofit Terms; Industry Terms: Not Available to Industry
How to cite: siRNA-resistant SigmaR1-mNeonGreen R119A was a gift from Gia Voeltz (Addgene plasmid # 226572 ; http://n2t.net/addgene:226572 ; RRID:Addgene_226572)
